>Addgene plasmid #139804 | pFUW-tetO-Irf4 | addgene full sequence | sequence record 291879 | Addgene NGS Result
ACCATTATCGTTTCAGACCCACCTCCCAACCCCGAGGGGACCCGACAGGCCCGAAGGAATAGAAGAAGAA
GGTGGAGAGAGAGACAGAGACAGATCCATTCGATTAGTGAACGGATCGGCACTGCGTGCGCCAATTCTGC
AGACAAATGGCAGTATTCATCCACAATTTTAAAAGAAAAGGGGGGATTGGGGGGTACAGTGCAGGGGAAA
GAATAGTAGACATAATAGCAACAGACATACAAACTAAAGAATTACAAAAACAAATTACAAAAATTCAAAA
TTTTCGGGTTTATTACAGGGACAGCAGAGATCCAGTTTGGTTAGATCTCGAGTTTACCACTCCCTATCAG
TGATAGAGAAAAGTGAAAGTCGAGTTTACCACTCCCTATCAGTGATAGAGAAAAGTGAAAGTCGAGTTTA
CCACTCCCTATCAGTGATAGAGAAAAGTGAAAGTCGAGTTTACCACTCCCTATCAGTGATAGAGAAAAGT
GAAAGTCGAGTTTACCACTCCCTATCAGTGATAGAGAAAAGTGAAAGTCGAGTTTACCACTCCCTATCAG
TGATAGAGAAAAGTGAAAGTCGAGTTTACCACTCCCTATCAGTGATAGAGAAAAGTGAAAGTCGAGCTCG
GTACCCGGGTCGAGGTAGGCGTGTACGGTGGGAGGCCTATATAAGCAGAGCTCGTTTAGTGAACCGTCAG
ATCGCCTGGAGACGCCATCCACGCTGTTTTGACCTCCATAGAAGACACCGGGACCGATCCAGCCTCCGCG
GCCCCGAATTCATGAACTTGGAGACGGGCAGCCGGGGCTCAGAGTTCGGCATGAGCGCAGTGAGCTGCGG
CAATGGGAAACTCCGACAGTGGTTGATCGACCAGATCGACAGCGGCAAGTACCCCGGGCTGGTGTGGGAG
AACGAGGAGAAGAGCGTCTTCCGCATCCCGTGGAAACACGCGGGCAAGCAGGACTACAATCGTGAGGAGG
ACGCTGCCCTCTTCAAGGCTTGGGCATTGTTTAAAGGCAAGTTCCGAGAAGGGATCGACAAGCCAGATCC
TCCTACTTGGAAGACAAGATTACGATGTGCTCTGAACAAGAGCAATGACTTTGAGGAATTGGTCGAGAGG
AGCCAGCTGGATATCTCTGACCCATACAAGGTGTACAGGATTGTTCCAGAGGGAGCCAAAAAAGGAGCAA
AGCAGCTCACTTTGGATGACACACAGATGGCCATGGGCCACCCCTACCCCATGACAGCACCTTATGGCTC
TCTGCCAGCCCAGCAGGTTCATAACTACATGATGCCACCCCATGACAGGAGCTGGAGGGATTATGCCCCT
GACCAGTCACACCCAGAAATCCCATATCAATGTCCTGTGACGTTTGGCCCACGAGGCCACCACTGGCAAG
GCCCATCTTGTGAAAATGGTTGCCAGGTGACAGGAACCTTTTATGCTTGTGCCCCACCTGAGTCCCAGGC
TCCTGGAATCCCCATTGAGCCAAGCATAAGGTCTGCTGAAGCCTTGGCGCTCTCAGACTGCCGGCTGCAT
ATCTGCCTGTATTACCGGGACATCCTCGTGAAAGAGCTGACCACGACGAGCCCTGAAGGCTGCCGGATCT
CCCACGGACACACCTATGATGTTAGCAACCTGGACCAGGTCCTGTTTCCCTACCCGGACGACAATGGACA
GAGGAAGAACATTGAGAAGTTGCTGAGCCACCTGGAGAGGGGACTGGTCCTCTGGATGGCTCCAGATGGG
CTTTATGCCAAAAGACTCTGCCAGAGTAGGATCTACTGGGATGGGCCCCTGGCACTGTGCAGCGATCGGC
CCAACAAGCTAGAAAGAGACCAGACTTGCAAGCTCTTTGACACACAGCAGTTTCTATCAGAGCTGCAAGT
GTTTGCTCACCATGGCCGGCCAGCACCGAGATTCCAGGTGACTCTGTGCTTTGGTGAGGAGTTTCCAGAC
CCTCAGAGACAGAGGAAGCTCATCACAGCTCATGTGGAACCTCTGCTAGCCAGACAACTGTATTACTTTG
CTCAACAAAACACTGGACATTTCCTGAGGGGCTACGAGTTACCTGAACACGTTACCACTCCAGATTACCA
CCGCTCCCTCCGTCATTCTTCCATCCAAGAGTGAGAATTCGATATCAAGCTTATCGATAATCAACCTCTG
GATTACAAAATTTGTGAAAGATTGACTGGTATTCTTAACTATGTTGCTCCTTTTACGCTATGTGGATACG
CTGCTTTAATGCCTTTGTATCATGCTATTGCTTCCCGTATGGCTTTCATTTTCTCCTCCTTGTATAAATC
CTGGTTGCTGTCTCTTTATGAGGAGTTGTGGCCCGTTGTCAGGCAACGTGGCGTGGTGTGCACTGTGTTT
GCTGACGCAACCCCCACTGGTTGGGGCATTGCCACCACCTGTCAGCTCCTTTCCGGGACTTTCGCTTTCC
CCCTCCCTATTGCCACGGCGGAACTCATCGCCGCCTGCCTTGCCCGCTGCTGGACAGGGGCTCGGCTGTT
GGGCACTGACAATTCCGTGGTGTTGTCGGGGAAATCATCGTCCTTTCCTTGGCTGCTCGCCTGTGTTGCC
ACCTGGATTCTGCGCGGGACGTCCTTCTGCTACGTCCCTTCGGCCCTCAATCCAGCGGACCTTCCTTCCC
GCGGCCTGCTGCCGGCTCTGCGGCCTCTTCCGCGTCTTCGCCTTCGCCCTCAGACGAGTCGGATCTCCCT
TTGGGCCGCCTCCCCGCATCGATACCGTCGACCTCGAGACCTAGAAAAACATGGAGCAATCACAAGTAGC
AATACAGCAGCTACCAATGCTGATTGTGCCTGGCTAGAAGCACAAGAGGAGGAGGAGGTGGGTTTTCCAG
TCACACCTCAGGTACCTTTAAGACCAATGACTTACAAGGCAGCTGTAGATCTTAGCCACTTTTTAAAAGA
AAAGGGGGGACTGGAAGGGCTAATTCACTCCCAACGAAGACAAGATATCCTTGATCTGTGGATCTACCAC
ACACAAGGCTACTTCCCTGATTGGCAGAACTACACACCAGGGCCAGGGATCAGATATCCACTGACCTTTG
GATGGTGCTACAAGCTAGTACCAGTTGAGCAAGAGAAGGTAGAAGAAGCCAATGAAGGAGAGAACACCCG
CTTGTTACACCCTGTGAGCCTGCATGGGATGGATGACCCGGAGAGAGAAGTATTAGAGTGGAGGTTTGAC
AGCCGCCTAGCATTTCATCACATGGCCCGAGAGCTGCATCCGGACTGTACTGGGTCTCTCTGGTTAGACC
AGATCTGAGCCTGGGAGCTCTCTGGCTAACTAGGGAACCCACTGCTTAAGCCTCAATAAAGCTTGCCTTG
AGTGCTTCAAGTAGTGTGTGCCCGTCTGTTGTGTGACTCTGGTAACTAGAGATCCCTCAGACCCTTTTAG
TCAGTGTGGAAAATCTCTAGCAGGGCCCGTTTAAACCCGCTGATCAGCCTCGACTGTGCCTTCTAGTTGC
CAGCCATCTGTTGTTTGCCCCTCCCCCGTGCCTTCCTTGACCCTGGAAGGTGCCACTCCCACTGTCCTTT
CCTAATAAAATGAGGAAATTGCATCGCATTGTCTGAGTAGGTGTCATTCTATTCTGGGGGGTGGGGTGGG
GCAGGACAGCAAGGGGGAGGATTGGGAAGACAATAGCAGGCATGCTGGGGATGCGGTGGGCTCTATGGCT
TCTGAGGCGGAAAGAACCAGCTGGGGCTCTAGGGGGTATCCCC
[124 nt withheld, positions 3754-3877]
C
[91 nt withheld, positions 3879-3969]
A
[49 nt withheld, positions 3971-4019]
CCTTTGACGTTGGAGTCCACGTTCTTT
[37 nt withheld, positions 4047-4083]
ACCCTATCTCGGTCTATTCTTTTGATTTATAAGGGATTTTGCCGATTTCGGCCTATTGGTTAAAAAATGA
GCTGATTTAACAAAAATTTAACGCGAATTAATTCTGTGGAATGTGTGTCAGTTAGGGTGTGGAAAGTCCC
CAGGCTCCCCAGCAGGCAGAAGTATGCAAAGCATGCATCTCAATTAGTCAGCAACCAGGTGTGGAAAGTC
CCCAGGCTCCCCAGCAGGCAGAAGTATGCAAAGCATGCATCTCAATTAGTCAGCAACCATAGTCCCGCCC
CTAACTCCGCCCATCCCGCCCCTAACTCCGCCCAGTTCCGCCCATTCTCCGCCCCATGGCTGACTAATTT
TTTTTATTTATGCAGAGGCCGAGGCCGCCTCTGCCTCTGAGCTATTCCAGAAGTAGTGAGGAGGCTTTTT
TGGAGGCCTAGGCTTTTGCAAAAAGCTCCCGGGAGCTTGTATATCCATTTTCGGATCTGATCAGCACGTG
TTGACAATTAATCATCGGCATAGTATATCGGCATAGTATAATACGACAAGGTGAGGAACTAAACCATGGC
CAAGTTGACCAGTGCCGTTCCGGTGCTCACCGCGCGCGACGTCGCCGGAGCGGTCGAGTTCTGGACCGAC
CGGCTCGGGTTCTCCCGGGACTTCGTGGAGGACGACTTCGCCGGTGTGGTCCGGGACGACGTGACCCTGT
TCATCAGCGCGGTCCAGGACCAGGTGGTGCCGGACAACACCCTGGCCTGGGTGTGGGTGCGCGGCCTGGA
CGAGCTGTACGCCGAGTGGTCGGAGGTCGTGTCCACGAACTTCCGGGACGCCTCCGGGCCGGCCATGACC
GAGATCGGCGAGCAGCCGTGGGGGCGGGAGTTCGCCCTGCGCGACCCGGCCGGCAACTGCGTGCACTTCG
TGGCCGAGGAGCAGGACTGACACGTGCTACGAGATTTCGATTCCACCGCCGCCTTCTATGAAAGGTTGGG
CTTCGGAATCGTTTTCCGGGACGCCGGCTGGATGATCCTCCAGCGCGGGGATCTCATGCTGGAGTTCTTC
GCCCACCCCAACTTGTTTATTGCAGCTTATAATGGTTACAAATAAAGCAATAGCATCACAAATTTCACAA
ATAAAGCATTTTTTTCACTGCATTCTAGTTGTGGTTTGTCCAAACTCATCAATGTATCTTATCATGTCTG
TATACCGTCGACCTCTAGCTAGAGCTTGGCGTAATCATGGTCATAGCTGTTTCCTGTGTGAAATTGTTAT
CCGCTCACAATTCCACACAACATACGAGCCGGAAGCATAAAGTGTAAAGCCTGGGGTGCCTAATGAGTGA
GCTAACTCACATTAATTGCGTTGCGCTCACTGCCCGCTTTCCAGTCGGGAAACCTGTCGTGCCAGCTGCA
TTAATGAATCGGCCAACGCGCGGGGAGAGGCGGTTTGCGTATTGGGCGCTCTTCCGCTTCCTCGCTCACT
GACTCGCTGCGCTCGGTCGTTCGGCTGCGGCGAGCGGTATCAGCTCACTCAAAGGCGGTAATACGGTTAT
CCACAGAATCAGGGGATAACGCAGGAAAGAACATGTGAGCAAAAGGCCAGCAAAAGGCCAGGAACCGTAA
AAAGGCCGCGTTGCTGGCGTTTTTCCATAGGCTCCGCCCCCCTGACGAGCATCACAAAAATCGACGCTCA
AGTCAGAGGTGGCGAAACCCGACAGGACTATAAAGATACCAGGCGTTTCCCCCTGGAAGCTCCCTCGTGC
GCTCTCCTGTTCCGACCCTGCCGCTTACCGGATACCTGTCCGCCTTTCTCCCTTCGGGAAGCGTGGCGCT
TTCTCATAGCTCACGCTGTAGGTATCTCAGTTCGGTGTAGGTCGTTCGCTCCAAGCTGGGCTGTGTGCAC
GAACCCCCCGTTCAGCCCGACCGCTGCGCCTTATCCGGTAACTATCGTCTTGAGTCCAACCCGGTAAGAC
ACGACTTATCGCCACTGGCAGCAGCCACTGGTAACAGGATTAGCAGAGCGAGGTATGTAGGCGGTGCTAC
AGAGTTCTTGAAGTGGTGGCCTAACTACGGCTACACTAGAAGAACAGTATTTGGTATCTGCGCTCTGCTG
AAGCCAGTTACCTTCGGAAAAAGAGTTGGTAGCTCTTGATCCGGCAAACAAACCACCGCTGGTAGCGGTG
GTTTTTTTGTTTGCAAGCAGCAGATTACGCGCAGAAAAAAAGGATCTCAAGAAGATCCTTTGATCTTTTC
TACGGGGTCTGACGCTCAGTGGAACGAAAACTCACGTTAAGGGATTTTGGTCATGAGATTATCAAAAAGG
ATCTTCACCTAGATCCTTTTAAATTAAAAATGAAGTTTTAAATCAATCTAAAGTATATATGAGTAAACTT
GGTCTGACAGTTACCAATGCTTAATCAGTGAGGCACCTATCTCAGCGATCTGTCTATTTCGTTCATCCAT
AGTTGCCTGACTCCCCGTCGTGTAGATAACTACGATACGGGAGGGCTTACCATCTGGCCCCAGTGCTGCA
ATGATACCGCGAGACCCACGCTCACCGGCTCCAGATTTATCAGCAATAAACCAGCCAGCCGGAAGGGCCG
AGCGCAGAAGTGGTCCTGCAACTTTATCCGCCTCCATCCAGTCTATTAATTGTTGCCGGGAAGCTAGAGT
AAGTAGTTCGCCAGTTAATAGTTTGCGCAACGTTGTTGCCATTGCTACAGGCATCGTGGTGTCACGCTCG
TCGTTTGGTATGGCTTCATTCAGCTCCGGTTCCCAACGATCAAGGCGAGTTACATGATCCCCCATGTTGT
GCAAAAAAGCGGTTAGCTCCTTCGGTCCTCCGATCGTTGTCAGAAGTAAGTTGGCCGCAGTGTTATCACT
CATGGTTATGGCAGCACTGCATAATTCTCTTACTGTCATGCCATCCGTAAGATGCTTTTCTGTGACTGGT
GAGTACTCAACCAAGTCATTCTGAGAATAGTGTATGCGGCGACCGAGTTGCTCTTGCCCGGCGTCAATAC
GGGATAATACCGCGCCACATAGCAGAACTTTAAAAGTGCTCATCATTGGAAAACGTTCTTCGGGGCGAAA
ACTCTCAAGGATCTTACCGCTGTTGAGATCCAGTTCGATGTAACCCACTCGTGCACCCAACTGATCTTCA
GCATCTTTTACTTTCACCAGCGTTTCTGGGTGAGCAAAAACAGGAAGGCAAAATGCCGCAAAAAAGGGAA
TAAGGGCGACACGGAAATGTTGAATACTCATACTCTTCCTTTTTCAATATTATTGAAGCATTTATCAGGG
TTATTGTCTCATGAGCGGATACATATTTGAATGTATTTAGAAAAATAAACAAATAGGGGTTCCGCGCACA
TTTCCCCGAAAAGTGCCACCTGACGTCGACGGATCGGGAGATCTCCCGATCCCCTATGGTGCACTCTCAG
TACAATCTGCTCTGATGCCGCATAGTTAAGCCAGTATCTGCTCCCTGCTTGTGTGTTGGAGGTCGCTGAG
TAGTGCGCGAGCAAAATTTAAGCTACAACAAGGCAAGGCTTGACCGACAATTGCATGAAGAATCTGCTTA
GGGTTAGGCGTTTTGCGCTGCTTCGCGATGTACGGGCCAGATATACGCGTTGACATTGATTATTGACTAG
TTATTAATAGTAATCAATTACGGGGTCATTAGTTCATAGCCCATATATGGAGTTCCGCGTTACATAACTT
ACGGTAAATGGCCCGCCTGGCTGACCGCCCAACGACCCCCGCCCATTGACGTCAATAATGACGTATGTTC
CCATAGTAACGCCAATAGGGACTTTCCATTGACGTCAATGGGTGGAGTATTTACGGTAAACTGCCCACTT
GGCAGTACATCAAGTGTATCATATGCCAAGTACGCCCCCTATTGACGTCAATGACGGTAAATGGCCCGCC
TGGCATTATGCCCAGTACATGACCTTATGGGACTTTCCTACTTGGCAGTACATCTACGTATTAGTCATCG
CTATTACCATGGTGATGCGGTTTTGGCAGTACATCAATGGGCGTGGATAGCGGTTTGACTCACGGGGATT
TCCAAGTCTCCACCCCATTGACGTCAATGGGAGTTTGTTTTGGCACCAAAATCAACGGGACTTTCCAAAA
TGTCGTAACAACTCCGCCCCATTGACGCAAATGGGCGGTAGGCGTGTACGGTGGGAGGTCTATATAAGCA
GCGCGTTTTGCCTGTACTGGGTCTCTCTGGTTAGACCAGATCTGAGCCTGGGAGCTCTCTGGCTAACTAG
GGAACCCACTGCTTAAGCCTCAATAAAGCTTGCCTTGAGTGCTTCAAGTAGTGTGTGCCCGTCTGTTGTG
TGACTCTGGTAACTAGAGATCCCTCAGACCCTTTTAGTCAGTGTGGAAAATCTCTAGCAGTGGCGCCCGA
ACAGGGACTTGAAAGCGAAAGGGAAACCAGAGGAGCTCTCTCGACGCAGGACTCGGCTTGCTGAAGCGCG
CACGGCAAGAGGCGAGGGGCGGCGACTGGTGAGTACGCCAAAAATTTTGACTAGCGGAGGCTAGAAGGAG
AGAGATGGGTGCGAGAGCGTCAGTATTAAGCGGGGGAGAATTAGATCGCGATGGGAAAAAATTCGGTTAA
GGCCAGGGGGAAAGAAAAAATATAAATTAAAACATATAGTATGGGCAAGCAGGGAGCTAGAACGATTCGC
AGTTAATCCTGGCCTGTTAGAAACATCAGAAGGCTGTAGACAAATACTGGGACAGCTACAACCATCCCTT
CAGACAGGATCAGAAGAACTTAGATCATTATATAATACAGTAGCAACCCTCTATTGTGTGCATCAAAGGA
TAGAGATAAAAGACACCAAGGAAGCTTTAGACAAGATAGAGGAAGAGCAAAACAAAAGTAAGACCACCGC
ACAGCAAGCGGCCGCTGATCTTCAGACCTGGAGGAGGAGATATGAGGGACAATTGGAGAAGTGAATTATA
TAAATATAAAGTAGTAAAAATTGAACCATTAGGAGTAGCACCCACCAAGGCAAAGAGAAGAGTGGTGCAG
AGAGAAAAAAGAGCAGTGGGAATAGGAGCTTTGTTCCTTGGGTTCTTGGGAGCAGCAGGAAGCACTATGG
GCGCAGCGTCAATGACGCTGACGGTACAGGCCAGACAATTATTGTCTGGTATAGTGCAGCAGCAGAACAA
TTTGCTGAGGGCTATTGAGGCGCAACAGCATCTGTTGCAACTCACAGTCTGGGGCATCAAGCAGCTCCAG
GCAAGAATCCTGGCTGTGGAAAGATACCTAAAGGATCAACAGCTCCTGGGGATTTGGGGTTGCTCTGGAA
AACTCATTTGCACCACTGCTGTGCCTTGGAATGCTAGTTGGAGTAATAAATCTCTGGAACAGATTTGGAA
TCACACGACCTGGATGGAGTGGGACAGAGAAATTAACAATTACACAAGCTTAATACACTCCTTAATTGAA
GAATCGCAAAACCAGCAAGAAAAGAATGAACAAGAATTATTGGAATTAGATAAATGGGCAAGTTTGTGGA
ATTGGTTTAACATAACAAATTGGCTGTGGTATATAAAATTATTCATAATGATAGTAGGAGGCTTGGTAGG
TTTAAGAATAGTTTTTGCTGTACTTTCTATAGTGAATAGAGTTAGGCAGGGATATTC
Features (pLannotate 1.2.2; 32 found; start..end, strand, type, name):
     17..117     +  CDS            Rev (fragment): human immunodeficiency virus 1 (HIV-1) Rev protein; rev; enhances nuclear export of unspliced and incompletely spliced viral mRNAs
    167..284     +  misc_feature   cPPT/CTS: central polypurine tract and central termination sequence of HIV-1
    341..611     +  protein_bind   tetracycline response element: contains seven copies of the tetracycline operator tetO tetracycline repressor TetR
    622..639     +  misc_feature   MCS (fragment): pUC18/19 multiple cloning site
    644..682     +  promoter       minimal CMV promoter: human cytomegalovirus (CMV) immediate early promoter
    782..2131    +  CDS            Irf4: IRF4_MOUSE - Also known as Spip. Experimental evidence at protein level: Swiss-Prot protein existence level 1. Transcriptional activator. Binds to the interferon-stimulated response element (ISRE) of the MHC class I promoter. Binds the immunoglobulin lambda light chain enhancer, together with PU.1. Probably plays a role in ISRE-targeted signal transduction mechanisms specific to lymphoid cells. Involved in CD8(+) dendritic cell differentiation by forming a complex with the BATF-JUNB heterodimer in immune cells, leading to recognition of AICE sequence (5'-TGAnTCA/GAAA- 3'), an immune-specific r
   2135..2159    +  misc_feature   MCS (fragment): pBluescript multiple cloning site
   2159..2747    +  misc_feature   WPRE: woodchuck hepatitis virus posttranscriptional regulatory element
   2684..3265    +  CDS            nef (fragment): NEF_HV1H2 - Experimental evidence at protein level: Swiss-Prot protein existence level 1. Extracellular Nef protein targets CD4(+) T-lymphocytes for apoptosis by interacting with CXCR4 surface receptors. From Human immunodeficiency virus type 1 group M subtype B (isolate HXB2) (HIV-1).
   3272..3452    +  LTR            5' LTR (truncated): truncated 5' long terminal repeat (LTR) from HIV-1
   3484..3708    +  polyA_signal   bGH poly(A) signal: bovine growth hormone polyadenylation signal
   3712..3733    +  promoter       SV40 promoter (fragment): SV40 enhancer and early promoter
   3754..4182    +  rep_origin     f1 ori (sequence partly withheld): f1 bacteriophage origin of replication; arrow indicates direction of (+) strand synthesis
   4196..4525    +  promoter       SV40 promoter: SV40 enhancer and early promoter
   4573..4620    +  promoter       EM7 promoter: synthetic bacterial promoter&nbsp
   4639..5013    +  CDS            BleoR: antibiotic-binding protein; Sh ble from Streptoalloteichus hindustanus; confers resistance to bleomycin, phleomycin, and Zeocin™
   5023..5148    +  CDS            ble (fragment): BLE_KLEPN - Experimental evidence at protein level: Swiss-Prot protein existence level 1. Binding protein with a strong affinity to the bleomycin family of antibiotics. Binds to CL990; an antimitotic-antibiotic compound. From Klebsiella pneumoniae.
   5143..5264    +  polyA_signal   SV40 poly(A) signal: SV40 polyadenylation signal
   5337..5353    -  protein_bind   lac operator: The lac repressor binds to the lac operator to inhibit transcription in E. coli. This inhibition can be relieved by adding lactose or isopropyl-β-D-thiogalactopyranoside (IPTG). lac repressor encoded by lacI
   5361..5391    -  promoter       lac promoter: promoter for the E. coli lac operon
   5406..5427    -  protein_bind   CAP binding site: CAP binding activates transcription in the presence of cAMP. E. coli catabolite activator protein
   5440..5532    -  CDS            lacI (fragment): lac repressor; lacI; The lac repressor binds to the lac operator to inhibit transcription in E. coli. This inhibition can be relieved by adding lactose or isopropyl-β-D-thiogalactopyranoside (IPTG).
   5715..6303    -  rep_origin     ori: high-copy-number ColE1/pMB1/pBR322/pUC origin of replication
   6474..7334    -  CDS            AmpR: β-lactamase; bla; confers resistance to ampicillin, carbenicillin, and related antibiotics
   7335..7439    -  promoter       AmpR promoter: bla
   7498..7550    -  misc_feature   bom (fragment): basis of mobility region from pBR322
   7705..8084    +  enhancer       CMV enhancer: human cytomegalovirus immediate early enhancer
   8085..8284    +  promoter       CMV promoter: human cytomegalovirus (CMV) immediate early promoter
   8302..8482    +  LTR            5' LTR (truncated): truncated 5' long terminal repeat (LTR) from HIV-1
   8529..8654    +  misc_feature   HIV-1 Ψ: packaging signal of human immunodeficiency virus type 1
   8638..9001    +  CDS            HIV-1 gag (fragment): gag protein from human immunodeficiency virus 1; gag
   9147..9380    +  misc_feature   RRE: The Rev response element (RRE) of HIV-1 allows for Rev-dependent mRNA export from the nucleus to the cytoplasm.
