[The description below was written by a language model from this plasmid's Addgene catalogue record and pLannotate feature annotations shown in this document.]
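Description:
pFUW-tetO-Irf4 is a lentiviral transfer plasmid for doxycycline-inducible expression of mouse Irf4 in mammalian cells, built on the pFUW-tetO backbone (9,740 nt in the sequenced record). It is maintained in E. coli through a high-copy ColE1/pUC-type origin and selected with ampicillin via the AmpR β-lactamase gene. An f1 origin is also present. Outside the viral region, the backbone carries an SV40 promoter/EM7 promoter–BleoR cassette with an SV40 poly(A) signal. Because this cassette lies beyond the 3′ LTR, it would not be packaged into virus.

The viral genome is driven by a CMV enhancer/promoter fused to a truncated HIV-1 5′ LTR, an arrangement typical of Tat-independent vector RNA production in packaging cells. This is followed by the Ψ packaging signal with a gag fragment, the Rev response element for Rev-dependent nuclear export, and the cPPT/CTS, which aids nuclear import of the reverse-transcribed genome. The payload is a tetracycline response element with seven tetO copies joined to a minimal CMV promoter (TRE-mCMV). It controls the Irf4 coding sequence, a roughly 1.35 kb insert cloned through EcoRI sites with no annotated tag or reporter. A WPRE downstream enhances transcript processing and expression, and the cassette ends with a truncated LTR followed by a bGH poly(A) signal.

The plasmid encodes no transactivator, so induction requires a tetracycline-controlled transactivator such as rtTA supplied separately, along with doxycycline. Irf4 is a transcription factor involved in dendritic cell differentiation, and the associated publication concerns direct reprogramming of fibroblasts into antigen-presenting dendritic cells, where such inducible factor vectors are used.
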