Addgene plasmid #139804: pFUW-tetO-Irf4
Purpose: doxycycline-inducible expression of mouse Irf4 in mammalian cells
Depositing lab: Filipe Pereira. Depositing organization: Lund University. Publication: Direct reprogramming of fibroblasts into antigen-presenting dendritic cells. Rosa FF, Pires CF, Kurochkin I, Ferreira AG, Gomes AM, Palma LG, Shaiv K, Solanas L, Azenha C, Papatsenko D, Schulz O, Reis e Sousa C, Pereira CF. Sci Immunol. 2018 Dec 7;3(30). pii: 3/30/eaau4292. doi: 10.1126/sciimmunol.aau4292. PubMed 30530727.
Backbone
  Vector backbone: pFUW-tetO
  Vector type: Mammalian Expression, Lentiviral
Growth in bacteria
  Bacterial resistance: Ampicillin, 100 μg/mL
  Growth temperature: 37°C
  Growth strain: NEB Stable
  Copy number: High Copy
Gene/Insert
  Gene/Insert name: Irf4
  Species: M. musculus (mouse)
  Insert size (bp): 1353
  GenBank ID: NM_013674.1
  Entrez Gene: Irf4 (a.k.a. IRF-4, LSIRF, NF-EM5, Spip)
  Promoter: TRE-mCMV
  Cloning method: Restriction Enzyme; 5′ cloning site EcoRI (unknown if destroyed); 3′ cloning site EcoRI (unknown if destroyed)
  Sequencing primers: 5′ TCCACGCTGTTTTGACCTCC
Terms and licenses: Academic/Nonprofit Terms; Industry Terms: Not Available to Industry
How to cite: pFUW-tetO-Irf4 was a gift from Filipe Pereira (Addgene plasmid # 139804 ; http://n2t.net/addgene:139804 ; RRID:Addgene_139804)
